>Addgene plasmid #235504 | pBS_GGSG_mAID_HA_BactBsd | addgene full sequence | sequence record 474046 | Addgene NGS Result
GTGGCACTTTTCGGGGAAATGTGCGCGGAACCCCTATTTGTTTATTTTTCTAAATACATTCAAATATGTA
TCCGCTCATGAGACAATAACCCTGATAAATGCTTCAATAATATTGAAAAAGGAAGAGTATGAGTATTCAA
CATTTCCGTGTCGCCCTTATTCCCTTTTTTGCGGCATTTTGCCTTCCTGTTTTTGCTCACCCAGAAACGC
TGGTGAAAGTAAAAGATGCTGAAGATCAGTTGGGTGCACGAGTGGGTTACATCGAACTGGATCTCAACAG
CGGTAAGATCCTTGAGAGTTTTCGCCCCGAAGAACGTTTTCCAATGATGAGCACTTTTAAAGTTCTGCTA
TGTGGCGCGGTATTATCCCGTATTGACGCCGGGCAAGAGCAACTCGGTCGCCGCATACACTATTCTCAGA
ATGACTTGGTTGAGTACTCACCAGTCACAGAAAAGCATCTTACGGATGGCATGACAGTAAGAGAATTATG
CAGTGCTGCCATAACCATGAGTGATAACACTGCGGCCAACTTACTTCTGACAACGATCGGAGGACCGAAG
GAGCTAACCGCTTTTTTGCACAACATGGGGGATCATGTAACTCGCCTTGATCGTTGGGAACCGGAGCTGA
ATGAAGCCATACCAAACGACGAGCGTGACACCACGATGCCTGTAGCAATGGCAACAACGTTGCGCAAACT
ATTAACTGGCGAACTACTTACTCTAGCTTCCCGGCAACAATTAATAGACTGGATGGAGGCGGATAAAGTT
GCAGGACCACTTCTGCGCTCGGCCCTTCCGGCTGGCTGGTTTATTGCTGATAAATCTGGAGCCGGTGAGC
GTGGGTCTCGCGGTATCATTGCAGCACTGGGGCCAGATGGTAAGCCCTCCCGTATCGTAGTTATCTACAC
GACGGGGAGTCAGGCAACTATGGATGAACGAAATAGACAGATCGCTGAGATAGGTGCCTCACTGATTAAG
CATTGGTAACTGTCAGACCAAGTTTACTCATATATACTTTAGATTGATTTAAAACTTCATTTTTAATTTA
AAAGGATCTAGGTGAAGATCCTTTTTGATAATCTCATGACCAAAATCCCTTAACGTGAGTTTTCGTTCCA
CTGAGCGTCAGACCCCGTAGAAAAGATCAAAGGATCTTCTTGAGATCCTTTTTTTCTGCGCGTAATCTGC
TGCTTGCAAACAAAAAAACCACCGCTACCAGCGGTGGTTTGTTTGCCGGATCAAGAGCTACCAACTCTTT
TTCCGAAGGTAACTGGCTTCAGCAGAGCGCAGATACCAAATACTGTTCTTCTAGTGTAGCCGTAGTTAGG
CCACCACTTCAAGAACTCTGTAGCACCGCCTACATACCTCGCTCTGCTAATCCTGTTACCAGTGGCTGCT
GCCAGTGGCGATAAGTCGTGTCTTACCGGGTTGGACTCAAGACGATAGTTACCGGATAAGGCGCAGCGGT
CGGGCTGAACGGGGGGTTCGTGCACACAGCCCAGCTTGGAGCGAACGACCTACACCGAACTGAGATACCT
ACAGCGTGAGCTATGAGAAAGCGCCACGCTTCCCGAAGGGAGAAAGGCGGACAGGTATCCGGTAAGCGGC
AGGGTCGGAACAGGAGAGCGCACGAGGGAGCTTCCAGGGGGAAACGCCTGGTATCTTTATAGTCCTGTCG
GGTTTCGCCACCTCTGACTTGAGCGTCGATTTTTGTGATGCTCGTCAGGGGGGCGGAGCCTATGGAAAAA
CGCCAGCAACGCGGCCTTTTTACGGTTCCTGGCCTTTTGCTGGCCTTTTGCTCACATGTTCTTTCCTGCG
TTATCCCCTGATTCTGTGGATAACCGTATTACCGCCTTTGAGTGAGCTGATACCGCTCGCCGCAGCCGAA
CGACCGAGCGCAGCGAGTCAGTGAGCGAGGAAGCGGAAGAGCGCCCAATACGCAAACCGCCTCTCCCCGC
GCGTTGGCCGATTCATTAATGCAGCTGGCACGACAGGTTTCCCGACTGGAAAGCGGGCAGTGAGCGCAAC
GCAATTAATGTGAGTTAGCTCACTCATTAGGCACCCCAGGCTTTACACTTTATGCTTCCGGCTCGTATGT
TGTGTGGAATTGTGAGCGGATAACAATTTCACACAGGAAACAGCTATGACCATGATTACGCCAAGCTCGA
AATTAACCCTCACTAAAGGGAACAAAAGCTGGTACCGGGCCCCCCCTCGAGGTCGAAGCTTGACGAACCA
ATTCAGTCGACGTTTAAACCCGGCTCTGGTGGCGGCGGAAGCGCCTTTGATTCCAAGGAGAAGAGTGCTT
GTCCTAAAGATCCAGCCAAACCTCCGGCCAAGGCACAAGTTGTGGGATGGCCACCGGTGAGATCATACCG
GAAGAACGTGATGGTTTCCTGCCAAAAATCAAGCGGTGGCCCGGAGGCGGCGGCGTTCGTGAAGGTATCA
ATGGACGGAGCACCGTACTTGAGGAAAATCGATTTGAGGTACCCGTATGATGTTCCGGATTACGCTGGCT
ATCCCTACGACGTGCCCGACTATGCCGGGTACCCCTATGACGTCCCAGACTACGCTTAGGTCGGTTACCG
ATAAACGATCGTAACTTTAAATAATGCCAATTATTTAAAGTTACATATGGCCTTCTGCAGGAGCGTACAG
AACCCAGGGCCCTGGCACCCGTGCAGACCCTGGCCCACCCCACCTGGGCGCTCAGTGCCCAAGAGATGTC
CACACCTAGGATGTCCCGCGGTGGGTGGGGGGCCCGAGAGACGGGCAGGCCGGGGGCAGGCCTGGCCATG
CGGGGCCGAACCGGGCACTGCCCAGCGTGGGGCGCGGGGGCCACGGCGCGCGCCCCCAGCCCCCGGGCCC
AGCACCCCAAGGCGGCCAACGCCAAAACTCTCCCTCCTCCTCTTCCTCAATCTCGCTCTCGCTCTTTTTT
TTTTTCGCAAAAGGAGGGGAGAGGGGGTAAAAAAATGCTGCACTGTGCGGCGAAGCCGGTGAGTGAGCGG
CGCGGGGCCAATCAGCGTGCGCCGTTCCGAAAGTTGCCTTTTATGGCTCGAGCGGCCGCGGCGGCGCCCT
ATAAAACCCAGCGGCGCGACGCGCCACCACCGCCGAGACCGCGTCCGCCCCGCGAGCACAGAGCCTCGCC
TTTGCCGATCCATCGATGGATCCATGGCCAAGCCTTTGTCTCAAGAAGAATCCACCCTCATTGAAAGAGC
AACGGCTACAATCAACAGCATCCCCATCTCTGAAGACTACAGCGTCGCCAGCGCAGCTCTCTCTAGCGAC
GGCCGCATCTTCACTGGTGTCAATGTATATCATTTTACTGGGGGACCTTGCGCAGAACTCGTGGTGCTGG
GCACTGCTGCTGCTGCGGCAGCTGGCAACCTGACTTGTATCGTCGCGATCGGAAATGAGAACAGGGGCAT
CTTGAGCCCCTGCGGACGGTGCCGACAGGTTCTTCTCGATCTGCATCCTGGGATCAAAGCCATAGTGAAG
GACAGTGATGGACAGCCGACGGCAGTTGGGATTCGTGAATTGCTGCCCTCTGGTTATGTGTGGGAGGGCT
AAGCTCTAGATAAGTAATGATCATAATCAGCCATATCACATCTGTAGAGGTTTTACTTGCTTTAAAAAAC
CTCCCACACCTCCCCCTGAACCTGAAACATAAAATGAATGCAATTGTTGTTGTTAACTTGTTTATTGCAG
CTTATAATGGTTACAAATAAAGCAATAGCATCACAAATTTCACAAATAAAGCATTTTTTTCACTGCATTC
TAGTTGTGGTTTGTCCAAACTCATCAATGTATCTTATCATGTCTGGATCCATTTACTGATCACTTAACTT
TAAATAATGCCAATTATTTAAAGTTAGGCGCGCCGATCTCCAATTCGCCCTATAGTGAGTCGTATTACAA
TTCACTGGCCGTCGTTTTACAACGTCGTGACTGGGAAAACCCTGGCGTTACCCAACTTAATCGCCTTGCA
GCACATCCCCCTTTCGCCAGCTGGCGTAATAGCGAAGAGGCCCGCACCGATCGCCCTTCCCAACAGTTGC
GCAGCCTGAATGGCGAATGGAAATTGTAAGCGTTAATATTTTGTTAAAATTCGCGTTAAATTTTTGTTAA
ATCAGCTCATTTTTTAACCAATAGGCCGAAATCGGCAAAATCCCTTATAAATCAAAAGAATAGACCGAGA
TAGGGT
[37 nt withheld, positions 4207-4243]
AAAGAACGTGGACTCCAACGTCAAAGG
[49 nt withheld, positions 4271-4319]
T
[91 nt withheld, positions 4321-4411]
G
[124 nt withheld, positions 4413-4536]
CAG
Features (pLannotate 1.2.2; 16 found; start..end, strand, type, name):
     24..128     +  promoter       AmpR promoter: bla
    129..989     +  CDS            AmpR: β-lactamase; bla; confers resistance to ampicillin, carbenicillin, and related antibiotics
   1160..1748    +  rep_origin     ori: high-copy-number ColE1/pMB1/pBR322/pUC origin of replication
   1931..2023    +  CDS            lacI (fragment): lac repressor; lacI; The lac repressor binds to the lac operator to inhibit transcription in E. coli. This inhibition can be relieved by adding lactose or isopropyl-β-D-thiogalactopyranoside (IPTG).
   2036..2057    +  protein_bind   CAP binding site: CAP binding activates transcription in the presence of cAMP. E. coli catabolite activator protein
   2072..2102    +  promoter       lac promoter: promoter for the E. coli lac operon
   2110..2126    +  protein_bind   lac operator: The lac repressor binds to the lac operator to inhibit transcription in E. coli. This inhibition can be relieved by adding lactose or isopropyl-β-D-thiogalactopyranoside (IPTG). lac repressor encoded by lacI
   2171..2189    +  promoter       T3 promoter: promoter for bacteriophage T3 RNA polymerase
   2201..2226    -  misc_feature   MCS (fragment): pBluescript multiple cloning site
   2295..2489    +  CDS            mini-AID: minimal degron from the auxin-responsive IAA17 protein of Arabidopsis thaliana (Kubota et al., 2013) acts as an auxin-inducible degron (AID) in the presence of TIR1
   3174..3572    +  CDS            BSD: blasticidin S deaminase; Aspergillus terreus BSD; confers resistance to blasticidin
   3587..3672    +  CDS            large T antigen (fragment): large T antigen from SV40 (simian virus 40)
   3695..3829    +  polyA_signal   SV40 poly(A) signal: SV40 polyadenylation signal
   3899..3917    -  promoter       T7 promoter: promoter for bacteriophage T7 RNA polymerase
   3920..4077    +  CDS            lacZα (fragment): LacZα fragment of β-galactosidase; lacZ fragment
   4108..4536    -  rep_origin     f1 ori (sequence partly withheld): f1 bacteriophage origin of replication; arrow indicates direction of (+) strand synthesis
