[The description below was written by a language model from this plasmid's Addgene catalogue record and pLannotate feature annotations shown in this document.]
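Description:
pBS_GGSG_mAID_HA_BactBsd is a mouse gene-targeting cloning vector built on the pBluescript II KS- phagemid backbone, about 4.5 kb in the sequenced record. It is maintained in E. coli as a high-copy plasmid through the ColE1/pUC-type origin and selected with ampicillin via the β-lactamase gene. The backbone also retains the f1 origin, remnants of the lac promoter/operator and lacZα region, and flanking T3 and T7 phage promoters around what is left of the multiple cloning site.

The payload, assembled by Gibson cloning, is a tagging cassette rather than a complete expression unit. It carries a single copy of the mini-auxin-inducible degron (mAID), the minimal degron from Arabidopsis thaliana IAA17, which triggers auxin-dependent degradation of a fused protein in cells expressing TIR1. According to the catalogue entry, the degron is followed by a 3xHA epitope for detection, and the plasmid name suggests a GGSG linker preceding the degron. Neither the HA tag nor the linker is annotated in the feature table. Downstream lies a mammalian selection cassette in which a beta-actin promoter (stated in the record but not annotated) drives the blasticidin S deaminase gene, terminated by an SV40 polyadenylation signal. The record describes this cassette as "Roxed", meaning flanked by rox sites so that it can be excised by Dre recombinase after selection, although these sites are likewise not annotated.

No homology arms are present. The vector appears intended as a template into which gene-specific arms are cloned, allowing C-terminal knock-in of the mAID-HA tag at an endogenous mouse locus for conditional, auxin-controlled protein depletion.
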