Addgene plasmid #235504: pBS_GGSG_mAID_HA_BactBsd
Purpose: single mAID_3xHA cloning vector with Roxed Bact-Bsd
Depositing lab: Brian Hendrich. Depositing organization: University of Cambridge.
Backbone
  Vector backbone: pBluescript II KS-
  Backbone size w/o insert (bp): 3000
  Vector type: Mouse Targeting
  Selectable markers: Blasticidin
Growth in bacteria
  Bacterial resistance: Ampicillin, 100 μg/mL
  Growth temperature: 37°C
  Growth strain: DH5alpha
  Copy number: High Copy
Gene/Insert
  Gene/Insert name: mini-Auxin Inducible Degron
  Species: A. thaliana (mustard weed)
  Mutation: None
  Promoter: beta actin
  Tag / fusion protein: mAID, HA (C terminal on insert)
  Cloning method: Gibson Cloning
Terms and licenses: Academic/Nonprofit Terms; Industry Terms: Not Available to Industry
How to cite: pBS_GGSG_mAID_HA_BactBsd was a gift from Brian Hendrich (Addgene plasmid # 235504 ; http://n2t.net/addgene:235504 ; RRID:Addgene_235504)
